Addgene plasmid #46464: pGEX p85a(N)-SH2
Depositing lab: Leszek Kotula & Bruce Mayer. Depositing organization: New York Blood Center. Publication: High-throughput phosphotyrosine profiling using SH2 domains. Machida K, Thompson CM, Dierck K, Jablonowski K, Karkkainen S, Liu B, Zhang H, Nash PD, Newman DK, Nollau P, Pawson T, Renkema GH, Saksela K, Schiller MR, Shin DG, Mayer BJ. Mol Cell. 2007 Jun 22;26(6):899-915. 10.1016/j.molcel.2007.05.031 PubMed 17588523.
Backbone
  Vector backbone: pGEX6P1
  Backbone manufacturer: GE Healthcare Biosciences
  Backbone size w/o insert (bp): 4900
  Vector type: Bacterial Expression
Growth in bacteria
  Bacterial resistance: Ampicillin, 100 μg/mL
  Growth temperature: 37°C
  Growth strain: DH5alpha
  Copy number: Low Copy
Gene/Insert
  Gene/Insert name: p85a(N) (alt names: PIK3R1; p85; GRB1; p85-ALPHA; PIK3R1)
  Species: H. sapiens (human)
  Insert size (bp): 375
  Mutation: contains amino acids 321-434
  Entrez Gene: PIK3R1 (a.k.a. AGM7, GRB1, IMD36, p85, p85-ALPHA, p85alpha)
  Promoter: Tac
  Tag / fusion protein: GST (N terminal on backbone); PreScission (N terminal on backbone)
  Cloning method: Restriction Enzyme; 5′ cloning site BamHI (not destroyed); 3′ cloning site EcoRI (not destroyed)
  Sequencing primers: 5′ pGEX-5; 3′ pGEX-3
Terms and licenses: Academic/Nonprofit Terms; Industry Terms: Not Available to Industry
Depositor comments: The molecular weight of the GST fusion protein is approximately 38.5 kDa
How to cite: pGEX p85a(N)-SH2 was a gift from Leszek Kotula & Bruce Mayer (Addgene plasmid # 46464 ; http://n2t.net/addgene:46464 ; RRID:Addgene_46464)
