[The description below was written by a language model from this plasmid's Addgene catalogue record and pLannotate feature annotations shown in this document.]
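Description:
pGEX p85a(N)-SH2 is a bacterial expression plasmid built on the pGEX6P1 backbone for producing the N-terminal SH2 domain of human PIK3R1 (the p85α regulatory subunit of PI3-kinase) as a GST fusion in E. coli. The roughly 375 bp insert, covering amino acids 321–434, was cloned between BamHI and EcoRI sites, both of which remain intact. This places it in frame downstream of Schistosoma japonicum glutathione S-transferase and the PreScission protease recognition site carried by the backbone, which allows the GST moiety to be cleaved from the purified domain. The depositor gives the fusion protein a mass of about 38.5 kDa. The automated annotation of the 5,344 nt sequence labels the insert region as a fragment of PIK3R3, a related regulatory subunit. This most likely reflects homology between SH2 domains rather than a different insert, and the catalogue identifies the gene as PIK3R1.

Transcription is driven by the hybrid tac promoter with an adjacent lac operator. The plasmid also carries lacI under the lacIq promoter, so expression is repressed until it is induced with IPTG, independently of the host genotype. Propagation relies on a ColE1/pBR322-type origin and selection on the β-lactamase gene conferring ampicillin resistance; the record lists the plasmid as low copy. Remnant elements such as rop and bom fragments, a yciV fragment and a lac promoter/lacZα segment are backbone carry-overs with no stated role.

The associated publication concerns high-throughput phosphotyrosine profiling with SH2 domains. This fits use of the purified GST–SH2 protein as a probe for tyrosine-phosphorylated binding sites, for example in far-western or pull-down assays.
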