Features (pLannotate 1.2.2; 17 found; start..end, strand, type, name):
      6..107     -  CDS            yciV (fragment): RNAAM_ECOLI - Also known as trpH From Escherichia coli (strain K12).
    183..211     +  promoter       tac promoter: strong E. coli promoter; hybrid between the trp and lac UV5 promoters
    219..235     +  protein_bind   lac operator: The lac repressor binds to the lac operator to inhibit transcription in E. coli. This inhibition can be relieved by adding lactose or isopropyl-β-D-thiogalactopyranoside (IPTG). lac repressor encoded by lacI
    258..911     +  CDS            GST26_SCHJA: Experimental evidence at protein level: Swiss-Prot protein existence level 1. GST isoenzymes appear to play a central role in the parasite detoxification system. Other functions are also suspected including a role in increasing the solubility of haematin in the parasite gut. From Schistosoma japonicum (Blood fluke).
    903..1316    +  CDS            PIK3R3 (fragment): P55G_HUMAN - Experimental evidence at protein level: Swiss-Prot protein existence level 1. Binds to activated (phosphorylated) protein-tyrosine kinases through its SH2 domain and regulates their kinase activity. During insulin stimulation, it also binds to IRS-1. From Homo sapiens (Human).
   1361..1400    +  CDS            rop (fragment): Rop protein, which maintains plasmids at low copy number; rop
   1502..1542    +  misc_feature   bom (fragment): basis of mobility region from pBR322
   1647..1751    +  promoter       AmpR promoter: bla
   1752..2612    +  CDS            AmpR: β-lactamase; bla; confers resistance to ampicillin, carbenicillin, and related antibiotics
   2783..3371    +  rep_origin     ori: high-copy-number ColE1/pMB1/pBR322/pUC origin of replication
   3557..3608    -  misc_feature   bom (fragment): basis of mobility region from pBR322
   3615..3692    +  promoter       lacIq promoter: lacI (mutant); In the lacIq allele, a single base change in the promoter boosts expression of the lacI gene about 10-fold.
   3693..4775    +  CDS            lacI: lac repressor; lacI; The lac repressor binds to the lac operator to inhibit transcription in E. coli. This inhibition can be relieved by adding lactose or isopropyl-β-D-thiogalactopyranoside (IPTG).
   4788..4809    +  protein_bind   CAP binding site: CAP binding activates transcription in the presence of cAMP. E. coli catabolite activator protein
   4824..4854    +  promoter       lac promoter: promoter for the E. coli lac operon
   4862..4878    +  protein_bind   lac operator: The lac repressor binds to the lac operator to inhibit transcription in E. coli. This inhibition can be relieved by adding lactose or isopropyl-β-D-thiogalactopyranoside (IPTG). lac repressor encoded by lacI
   4898..5071    +  CDS            lacZα: LacZα fragment of β-galactosidase; lacZ fragment
>Addgene plasmid #46464 | pGEX p85a(N)-SH2 | depositor full sequence | sequence record 65649 | Full Sequence
ACGTTATCGACTGCACGGTGCACCAATGCTTCTGGCGTCAGGCAGCCATCGGAAGCTGTGGTATGGCTGT
GCAGGTCGTAAATCACTGCATAATTCGTGTCGCTCAAGGCGCACTCCCGTTCTGGATAATGTTTTTTGCG
CCGACATCATAACGGTTCTGGCAAATATTCTGAAATGAGCTGTTGACAATTAATCATCGGCTCGTATAAT
GTGTGGAATTGTGAGCGGATAACAATTTCACACAGGAAACAGTATTCATGTCCCCTATACTAGGTTATTG
GAAAATTAAGGGCCTTGTGCAACCCACTCGACTTCTTTTGGAATATCTTGAAGAAAAATATGAAGAGCAT
TTGTATGAGCGCGATGAAGGTGATAAATGGCGAAACAAAAAGTTTGAATTGGGTTTGGAGTTTCCCAATC
TTCCTTATTATATTGATGGTGATGTTAAATTAACACAGTCTATGGCCATCATACGTTATATAGCTGACAA
GCACAACATGTTGGGTGGTTGTCCAAAAGAGCGTGCAGAGATTTCAATGCTTGAAGGAGCGGTTTTGGAT
ATTAGATACGGTGTTTCGAGAATTGCATATAGTAAAGACTTTGAAACTCTCAAAGTTGATTTTCTTAGCA
AGCTACCTGAAATGCTGAAAATGTTCGAAGATCGTTTATGTCATAAAACATATTTAAATGGTGATCATGT
AACCCATCCTGACTTCATGTTGTATGACGCTCTTGATGTTGTTTTATACATGGACCCAATGTGCCTGGAT
GCGTTCCCAAAATTAGTTTGTTTTAAAAAACGTATTGAAGCTATCCCACAAATTGATAAGTACTTGAAAT
CCAGCAAGTATATAGCATGGCCTTTGCAGGGCTGGCAAGCCACGTTTGGTGGTGGCGACCATCCTCCAAA
ATCGGATCTGGAAGTTCTGTTCCAGGGGCCCCTGGGATCCGGGCGCGCCATGGGTATGAATAACAATATG
TCCTTACAAGATGCTGAATGGTACTGGGGAGATATCTCGAGGGAAGAAGTGAATGAAAAACTTCGAGATA
CAGCAGACGGGACCTTTTTGGTACGAGATGCGTCTACTAAAATGCATGGTGATTATACTCTTACACTAAG
GAAAGGGGGAAATAACAAATTAATCAAAATATTTCATCGAGATGGGAAATATGGCTTCTCTGACCCATTA
ACCTTCAGTTCTGTGGTTGAATTAATAAACCACTACCGGAATGAATCTCTAGCTCAGTATAATCCCAAAT
TGGATGTGAAATTACTTTATCCAGTATCCAAATACCAACAGGATTTAATTAACGAATTCCCGGGTCGACT
CGAGCGGCCGCATCGTGACTGACTGACGATCTGCCTCGCGCGTTTCGGTGATGACGGTGAAAACCTCTGA
CACATGCAGCTCCCGGAGACGGTCACAGCTTGTCTGTAAGCGGATGCCGGGAGCAGACAAGCCCGTCAGG
GCGCGTCAGCGGGTGTTGGCGGGTGTCGGGGCGCAGCCATGACCCAGTCACGTAGCGATAGCGGAGTGTA
TAATTCTTGAAGACGAAAGGGCCTCGTGATACGCCTATTTTTATAGGTTAATGTCATGATAATAATGGTT
TCTTAGACGTCAGGTGGCACTTTTCGGGGAAATGTGCGCGGAACCCCTATTTGTTTATTTTTCTAAATAC
ATTCAAATATGTATCCGCTCATGAGACAATAACCCTGATAAATGCTTCAATAATATTGAAAAAGGAAGAG
TATGAGTATTCAACATTTCCGTGTCGCCCTTATTCCCTTTTTTGCGGCATTTTGCCTTCCTGTTTTTGCT
CACCCAGAAACGCTGGTGAAAGTAAAAGATGCTGAAGATCAGTTGGGTGCACGAGTGGGTTACATCGAAC
TGGATCTCAACAGCGGTAAGATCCTTGAGAGTTTTCGCCCCGAAGAACGTTTTCCAATGATGAGCACTTT
TAAAGTTCTGCTATGTGGCGCGGTATTATCCCGTGTTGACGCCGGGCAAGAGCAACTCGGTCGCCGCATA
CACTATTCTCAGAATGACTTGGTTGAGTACTCACCAGTCACAGAAAAGCATCTTACGGATGGCATGACAG
TAAGAGAATTATGCAGTGCTGCCATAACCATGAGTGATAACACTGCGGCCAACTTACTTCTGACAACGAT
CGGAGGACCGAAGGAGCTAACCGCTTTTTTGCACAACATGGGGGATCATGTAACTCGCCTTGATCGTTGG
GAACCGGAGCTGAATGAAGCCATACCAAACGACGAGCGTGACACCACGATGCCTGCAGCAATGGCAACAA
CGTTGCGCAAACTATTAACTGGCGAACTACTTACTCTAGCTTCCCGGCAACAATTAATAGACTGGATGGA
GGCGGATAAAGTTGCAGGACCACTTCTGCGCTCGGCCCTTCCGGCTGGCTGGTTTATTGCTGATAAATCT
GGAGCCGGTGAGCGTGGGTCTCGCGGTATCATTGCAGCACTGGGGCCAGATGGTAAGCCCTCCCGTATCG
TAGTTATCTACACGACGGGGAGTCAGGCAACTATGGATGAACGAAATAGACAGATCGCTGAGATAGGTGC
CTCACTGATTAAGCATTGGTAACTGTCAGACCAAGTTTACTCATATATACTTTAGATTGATTTAAAACTT
CATTTTTAATTTAAAAGGATCTAGGTGAAGATCCTTTTTGATAATCTCATGACCAAAATCCCTTAACGTG
AGTTTTCGTTCCACTGAGCGTCAGACCCCGTAGAAAAGATCAAAGGATCTTCTTGAGATCCTTTTTTTCT
GCGCGTAATCTGCTGCTTGCAAACAAAAAAACCACCGCTACCAGCGGTGGTTTGTTTGCCGGATCAAGAG
CTACCAACTCTTTTTCCGAAGGTAACTGGCTTCAGCAGAGCGCAGATACCAAATACTGTCCTTCTAGTGT
AGCCGTAGTTAGGCCACCACTTCAAGAACTCTGTAGCACCGCCTACATACCTCGCTCTGCTAATCCTGTT
ACCAGTGGCTGCTGCCAGTGGCGATAAGTCGTGTCTTACCGGGTTGGACTCAAGACGATAGTTACCGGAT
AAGGCGCAGCGGTCGGGCTGAACGGGGGGTTCGTGCACACAGCCCAGCTTGGAGCGAACGACCTACACCG
AACTGAGATACCTACAGCGTGAGCTATGAGAAAGCGCCACGCTTCCCGAAGGGAGAAAGGCGGACAGGTA
TCCGGTAAGCGGCAGGGTCGGAACAGGAGAGCGCACGAGGGAGCTTCCAGGGGGAAACGCCTGGTATCTT
TATAGTCCTGTCGGGTTTCGCCACCTCTGACTTGAGCGTCGATTTTTGTGATGCTCGTCAGGGGGGCGGA
GCCTATGGAAAAACGCCAGCAACGCGGCCTTTTTACGGTTCCTGGCCTTTTGCTGGCCTTTTGCTCACAT
GTTCTTTCCTGCGTTATCCCCTGATTCTGTGGATAACCGTATTACCGCCTTTGAGTGAGCTGATACCGCT
CGCCGCAGCCGAACGACCGAGCGCAGCGAGTCAGTGAGCGAGGAAGCGGAAGAGCGCCTGATGCGGTATT
TTCTCCTTACGCATCTGTGCGGTATTTCACACCGCATAAATTCCGACACCATCGAATGGTGCAAAACCTT
TCGCGGTATGGCATGATAGCGCCCGGAAGAGAGTCAATTCAGGGTGGTGAATGTGAAACCAGTAACGTTA
TACGATGTCGCAGAGTATGCCGGTGTCTCTTATCAGACCGTTTCCCGCGTGGTGAACCAGGCCAGCCACG
TTTCTGCGAAAACGCGGGAAAAAGTGGAAGCGGCGATGGCGGAGCTGAATTACATTCCCAACCGCGTGGC
ACAACAACTGGCGGGCAAACAGTCGTTGCTGATTGGCGTTGCCACCTCCAGTCTGGCCCTGCACGCGCCG
TCGCAAATTGTCGCGGCGATTAAATCTCGCGCCGATCAACTGGGTGCCAGCGTGGTGGTGTCGATGGTAG
AACGAAGCGGCGTCGAAGCCTGTAAAGCGGCGGTGCACAATCTTCTCGCGCAACGCGTCAGTGGGCTGAT
CATTAACTATCCGCTGGATGACCAGGATGCCATTGCTGTGGAAGCTGCCTGCACTAATGTTCCGGCGTTA
TTTCTTGATGTCTCTGACCAGACACCCATCAACAGTATTATTTTCTCCCATGAAGACGGTACGCGACTGG
GCGTGGAGCATCTGGTCGCATTGGGTCACCAGCAAATCGCGCTGTTAGCGGGCCCATTAAGTTCTGTCTC
GGCGCGTCTGCGTCTGGCTGGCTGGCATAAATATCTCACTCGCAATCAAATTCAGCCGATAGCGGAACGG
GAAGGCGACTGGAGTGCCATGTCCGGTTTTCAACAAACCATGCAAATGCTGAATGAGGGCATCGTTCCCA
CTGCGATGCTGGTTGCCAACGATCAGATGGCGCTGGGCGCAATGCGCGCCATTACCGAGTCCGGGCTGCG
CGTTGGTGCGGATATCTCGGTAGTGGGATACGACGATACCGAAGACAGCTCATGTTATATCCCGCCGTCA
ACCACCATCAAACAGGATTTTCGCCTGCTGGGGCAAACCAGCGTGGACCGCTTGCTGCAACTCTCTCAGG
GCCAGGCGGTGAAGGGCAATCAGCTGTTGCCCGTCTCACTGGTGAAAAGAAAAACCACCCTGGCGCCCAA
TACGCAAACCGCCTCTCCCCGCGCGTTGGCCGATTCATTAATGCAGCTGGCACGACAGGTTTCCCGACTG
GAAAGCGGGCAGTGAGCGCAACGCAATTAATGTGAGTTAGCTCACTCATTAGGCACCCCAGGCTTTACAC
TTTATGCTTCCGGCTCGTATGTTGTGTGGAATTGTGAGCGGATAACAATTTCACACAGGAAACAGCTATG
ACCATGATTACGGATTCACTGGCCGTCGTTTTACAACGTCGTGACTGGGAAAACCCTGGCGTTACCCAAC
TTAATCGCCTTGCAGCACATCCCCCTTTCGCCAGCTGGCGTAATAGCGAAGAGGCCCGCACCGATCGCCC
TTCCCAACAGTTGCGCAGCCTGAATGGCGAATGGCGCTTTGCCTGGTTTCCGGCACCAGAAGCGGTGCCG
GAAAGCTGGCTGGAGTGCGATCTTCCTGAGGCCGATACTGTCGTCGTCCCCTCAAACTGGCAGATGCACG
GTTACGATGCGCCCATCTACACCAACGTAACCTATCCCATTACGGTCAATCCGCCGTTTGTTCCCACGGA
GAATCCGACGGGTTGTTACTCGCTCACATTTAATGTTGATGAAAGCTGGCTACAGGAAGGCCAGACGCGA
ATTATTTTTGATGGCGTTGGAATT
