>Addgene plasmid #46464 | pGEX p85a(N)-SH2 | depositor partial sequence | sequence record 65650 | Insert sequence
GGATCCGGGCGCGCCATGGGTATGAATAACAATATGTCCTTACAAGATGCTGAATGGTACTGGGGAGATA
TCTCGAGGGAAGAAGTGAATGAAAAACTTCGAGATACAGCAGACGGGACCTTTTTGGTACGAGATGCGTC
TACTAAAATGCATGGTGATTATACTCTTACACTAAGGAAAGGGGGAAATAACAAATTAATCAAAATATTT
CATCGAGATGGGAAATATGGCTTCTCTGACCCATTAACCTTCAGTTCTGTGGTTGAATTAATAAACCACT
ACCGGAATGAATCTCTAGCTCAGTATAATCCCAAATTGGATGTGAAATTACTTTATCCAGTATCCAAATA
CCAACAGGATTTAATTAACGAATTC
