>Addgene plasmid #46464 | pGEX p85a(N)-SH2 | addgene partial sequence | sequence record 66706 | pGEX5
ATCTGGAGTTCTGTTCCAGGGGCCCCTGGGATCCGGGCGCGCCATGGGTATGAATAACAATATGTCCTTA
CAAGATGCTGAATGGTACTGGGGAGATATCTCGAGGGAAGAAGTGAATGAAAAACTTCGAGATACAGCAG
ACGGGACCTTTTTGGTACGAGATGCGTCTACTAAAATGCATGGTGATTATACTCTTACACTAAGGAAAGG
GGGAAATAACAAATTAATCAAAATATTTCATCGAGATGGGAAATATGGCTTCTCTGACCCATTAACCTTC
AGTTCTGTGGTTGAATTAATAAACCACTACCGGAATGAATCTCTAGCTCAGTATAATCCCAAATTGGATG
TGAAATTACTTTATCCAGTATCCAAATACCAACAGGATTTAATTAACGAATTCTATGAGCGGCCGCATCG
TGACTGACTGACGATCTGCCTCGCGCGTTTCGGTGATGACGGTGAAAACCTCTGACACATGCAGCTCCCG
GAGACGGTCACAGCTTGTCTGTAAGCGGATGCCGGGAGCAGACAAGCCCGTCAGGGCGCGTCAGCGGGTG
TTGGCGGGTGTCGGGGCGCAGCCATGACCCAGTCACGTAGCGATAGCGGAGTGTATAATTCTTGAAGACG
AAAGGGCCTCGTGATACGCCTATTTTTATAGGTTAATGTCATGATAATAATGGTTTCTTAGACGTCAGGT
GGCACTTTTCGGGGAAATGTGCGCGGAACCCCTATTTGTTTATTTTTCTAAATACATTCAAATATGTATC
CGCTCATGAGACAATAACCCTGATAAATGCTTCAATAATATTGAAAAAGGAGAGTATGAGTATTCAACAT
TTCCGTGTCGCCCTTATTCCCT
